Addgene plasmid #72617: pSLIKneo 3XFLAG-S37A-GATA6-3XAU1_RNAi resistant
Purpose: Expresses an inducible and RNAi resistant, N-terminally 3X-FLAG tagged, C-terminally 3X-AU1 tagged S37AGATA6
Depositing lab: Kevin Janes. Depositing organization: University of Virginia. Publication: TNF-insulin crosstalk at the transcription factor GATA6 is revealed by a model that links signaling and transcriptomic data tensors. Chitforoushzadeh Z, Ye Z, Sheng Z, LaRue S, Fry RC, Lauffenburger DA, Janes KA. Sci Signal. 2016 Jun 7;9(431):ra59. doi: 10.1126/scisignal.aad3373. PubMed 27273097.
Backbone
  Vector backbone: PSLIKneo
  Backbone manufacturer: Addgene #25735
  Backbone size w/o insert (bp): 13286
  Total vector size (bp): 14029
  Modifications to backbone: Followed standard LR recombination protocols
  Vector type: Mammalian Expression, Lentiviral
  Selectable markers: Neomycin (select with G418)
Growth in bacteria
  Bacterial resistance: Ampicillin, 100 μg/mL
  Growth temperature: 37°C
  Growth strain: Top10
  Copy number: Unknown
Gene/Insert
  Gene/Insert name: GATA Binding Protein 6 (alt name: GATA6)
  Species: H. sapiens (human)
  Insert size (bp): 1917
  Mutation: Serine#37 changed to Alanine;Silent mutations made on Arginine#479,Proline#480,Leucine#481 & Alanine#482
  GenBank ID: NM_005257
  Entrez Gene: GATA6
  Promoter: TRE tight
  Tag / fusion protein: 3XFLAG (N terminal on insert); 3XAU1 (C terminal on insert)
  Cloning method: Gateway Cloning
  Sequencing primers: 5′ CMV-F; 3′ hUBCpro-R
Terms and licenses: Academic/Nonprofit Terms; Industry Terms: Not Available to Industry
How to cite: pSLIKneo 3XFLAG-S37A-GATA6-3XAU1_RNAi resistant was a gift from Kevin Janes (Addgene plasmid # 72617 ; http://n2t.net/addgene:72617 ; RRID:Addgene_72617)
