[The description below was written by a language model from this plasmid's Addgene catalogue record and pLannotate feature annotations shown in this document.]
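Description:
pSLIKneo 3XFLAG-S37A-GATA6-3XAU1_RNAi resistant is a single-vector, doxycycline-inducible lentiviral expression plasmid built on the pSLIKneo backbone, with the expression cassette introduced by Gateway LR recombination (attB1 and attB2 sites flank it). It is propagated in E. coli through a high-copy ColE1/pUC-type origin with ampicillin selection. The backbone also carries an f1 origin and an SV40/EM7-driven bleomycin/Zeocin resistance cassette that lies outside the viral genome. A CMV enhancer/promoter fused to a truncated HIV-1 5' LTR drives transcription of the packageable RNA, which contains the Ψ packaging signal, RRE, cPPT/CTS, WPRE and a truncated 3' LTR followed by a bGH polyadenylation signal.

The payload is human GATA6 under the tight TRE promoter, carrying an N-terminal 3xFLAG tag and, according to the catalogue entry, a C-terminal 3xAU1 tag; the AU1 tag is not called in the feature table, although unannotated sequence sits between the GATA6 coding region and attB2. The protein carries a serine-37-to-alanine substitution. Silent changes at codons 479–482 make the transcript RNAi resistant, presumably so it escapes a knockdown reagent aimed at endogenous GATA6. Downstream, a human UbC promoter constitutively drives rtTA3, linked through an EMCV IRES to a neomycin resistance gene. Transduced mammalian cells can therefore be selected with G418, and they already express the transactivator that switches on the TRE promoter when doxycycline is added. The construct suits inducible re-expression of a tagged S37A GATA6 mutant, for example in cells depleted of the endogenous protein. The listed total size (14,029 bp) differs slightly from the annotated sequence record (13,935 nt).
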