Features (pLannotate 1.2.2; 42 found; start..end, strand, type, name):
     31..83      -  misc_feature   bom (fragment): basis of mobility region from pBR322
    238..617     +  enhancer       CMV enhancer: human cytomegalovirus immediate early enhancer
    618..817     +  promoter       CMV promoter: human cytomegalovirus (CMV) immediate early promoter
    835..1015    +  LTR            5' LTR (truncated): truncated 5' long terminal repeat (LTR) from HIV-1
   1062..1187    +  misc_feature   HIV-1 Ψ: packaging signal of human immunodeficiency virus type 1
   1171..1534    +  CDS            HIV-1 gag (fragment): gag protein from human immunodeficiency virus 1; gag
   1680..1913    +  misc_feature   RRE: The Rev response element (RRE) of HIV-1 allows for Rev-dependent mRNA export from the nucleus to the cytoplasm.
   2290..2390    +  CDS            Rev (fragment): human immunodeficiency virus 1 (HIV-1) Rev protein; rev; enhances nuclear export of unspliced and incompletely spliced viral mRNAs
   2440..2557    +  misc_feature   cPPT/CTS: central polypurine tract and central termination sequence of HIV-1
   2614..2638    +  protein_bind   attB1: mutant version of attB; recombination site for the Gateway® BP reaction BP Clonase™
   2670..2984    +  promoter       tight TRE promoter: Tet-responsive promoter PTight, consisting of seven tet operator sequences followed by the minimal CMV promoter
   2994..3017    +  CDS            3xFLAG (fragment): three tandem FLAG® epitope tags, followed by an enterokinase cleavage site
   3018..3041    +  CDS            3xFLAG (fragment): three tandem FLAG® epitope tags, followed by an enterokinase cleavage site
   3042..3065    +  CDS            3xFLAG (fragment): three tandem FLAG® epitope tags, followed by an enterokinase cleavage site
   3066..4850    +  CDS            GATA6: GATA6_HUMAN - Experimental evidence at protein level: Swiss-Prot protein existence level 1. Transcriptional activator (PubMed:19666519, PubMed:27756709, PubMed:22750565, PubMed:22824924). Regulates SEMA3C and PLXNA2 (PubMed:19666519). Involved in gene regulation specifically in the gastric epithelium (PubMed:9315713). May regulate genes that protect epithelial cells from bacterial infection (PubMed:16968778). Involved in bone morphogenetic protein (BMP)-mediated cardiac-specific gene expression (By similarity). Binds to BMP response element (BMPRE) DNA sequences within cardiac activating regio
   4943..4967    -  protein_bind   attB2: mutant version of attB; recombination site for the Gateway® BP reaction BP Clonase™
   5017..6228    +  promoter       UbC promoter: human ubiquitin C promoter
   6287..6984    +  CDS            rtTA3 (fragment): reverse tetracycline transactivator 3 activates expression from Tet-responsive promoters in the presence of doxycycline
   6914..7024    +  CDS            VP48: 3 tandem repeats of the minimal activation domain of herpes simplex virus VP16 (Cheng et al., 2013)
   7071..7645    +  misc_feature   IRES: internal ribosome entry site (IRES) of the encephalomyocarditis virus (EMCV)
   7661..8455    +  CDS            NeoR/KanR: aminoglycoside phosphotransferase from Tn5; aph(3')-II (or nptII); confers resistance to neomycin, kanamycin, and G418 (Geneticin®)
   8483..8566    +  CDS            large T antigen (fragment): large T antigen from SV40 (simian virus 40)
   8600..8623    +  misc_feature   MCS (fragment): pBluescript multiple cloning site
   8623..9211    +  misc_feature   WPRE: woodchuck hepatitis virus posttranscriptional regulatory element
   9212..9231    +  misc_feature   MCS (fragment): pBluescript multiple cloning site
   9233..9733    +  CDS            nef (fragment): NEF_HV1LA - Experimental evidence at protein level: Swiss-Prot protein existence level 1. Extracellular Nef protein targets CD4(+) T-lymphocytes for apoptosis by interacting with CXCR4 surface receptors. From Human immunodeficiency virus type 1 group M subtype B (isolate Lai) (HIV-1).
   9740..9920    +  LTR            5' LTR (truncated): truncated 5' long terminal repeat (LTR) from HIV-1
   9952..10176   +  polyA_signal   bGH poly(A) signal: bovine growth hormone polyadenylation signal
  10180..10201   +  promoter       SV40 promoter (fragment): SV40 enhancer and early promoter
  10222..10650   +  rep_origin     f1 ori (sequence partly withheld): f1 bacteriophage origin of replication; arrow indicates direction of (+) strand synthesis
  10664..10993   +  promoter       SV40 promoter: SV40 enhancer and early promoter
  11041..11088   +  promoter       EM7 promoter: synthetic bacterial promoter&nbsp
  11107..11481   +  CDS            BleoR: antibiotic-binding protein; Sh ble from Streptoalloteichus hindustanus; confers resistance to bleomycin, phleomycin, and Zeocin™
  11491..11616   +  CDS            ble (fragment): BLE_KLEPN - Experimental evidence at protein level: Swiss-Prot protein existence level 1. Binding protein with a strong affinity to the bleomycin family of antibiotics. Binds to CL990; an antimitotic-antibiotic compound. From Klebsiella pneumoniae.
  11611..11732   +  polyA_signal   SV40 poly(A) signal: SV40 polyadenylation signal
  11803..11825   -  protein_bind   lac operator (fragment): The lac repressor binds to the lac operator to inhibit transcription in E. coli. This inhibition can be relieved by adding lactose or isopropyl-β-D-thiogalactopyranoside (IPTG). lac repressor encoded by lacI
  11829..11859   -  promoter       lac promoter: promoter for the E. coli lac operon
  11874..11895   -  protein_bind   CAP binding site: CAP binding activates transcription in the presence of cAMP. E. coli catabolite activator protein
  11908..12000   -  CDS            lacI (fragment): lac repressor; lacI; The lac repressor binds to the lac operator to inhibit transcription in E. coli. This inhibition can be relieved by adding lactose or isopropyl-β-D-thiogalactopyranoside (IPTG).
  12183..12771   -  rep_origin     ori: high-copy-number ColE1/pMB1/pBR322/pUC origin of replication
  12942..13802   -  CDS            AmpR: β-lactamase; bla; confers resistance to ampicillin, carbenicillin, and related antibiotics
  13803..13907   -  promoter       AmpR promoter: bla
>Addgene plasmid #72617 | pSLIKneo 3XFLAG-S37A-GATA6-3XAU1_RNAi resistant | depositor full sequence | sequence record 138346 | pSLIKneo 3XFLAG-S37A-GATA6-3XAU1_RNAi resistant sequence 13935 bps
GTCGACGGATCGGGAGATCTCCCGATCCCCTATGGTGCACTCTCAGTACAATCTGCTCTGATGCCGCATA
GTTAAGCCAGTATCTGCTCCCTGCTTGTGTGTTGGAGGTCGCTGAGTAGTGCGCGAGCAAAATTTAAGCT
ACAACAAGGCAAGGCTTGACCGACAATTGCATGAAGAATCTGCTTAGGGTTAGGCGTTTTGCGCTGCTTC
GCGATGTACGGGCCAGATATACGCGTTGACATTGATTATTGACTAGTTATTAATAGTAATCAATTACGGG
GTCATTAGTTCATAGCCCATATATGGAGTTCCGCGTTACATAACTTACGGTAAATGGCCCGCCTGGCTGA
CCGCCCAACGACCCCCGCCCATTGACGTCAATAATGACGTATGTTCCCATAGTAACGCCAATAGGGACTT
TCCATTGACGTCAATGGGTGGAGTATTTACGGTAAACTGCCCACTTGGCAGTACATCAAGTGTATCATAT
GCCAAGTACGCCCCCTATTGACGTCAATGACGGTAAATGGCCCGCCTGGCATTATGCCCAGTACATGACC
TTATGGGACTTTCCTACTTGGCAGTACATCTACGTATTAGTCATCGCTATTACCATGGTGATGCGGTTTT
GGCAGTACATCAATGGGCGTGGATAGCGGTTTGACTCACGGGGATTTCCAAGTCTCCACCCCATTGACGT
CAATGGGAGTTTGTTTTGGCACCAAAATCAACGGGACTTTCCAAAATGTCGTAACAACTCCGCCCCATTG
ACGCAAATGGGCGGTAGGCGTGTACGGTGGGAGGTCTATATAAGCAGCGCGTTTTGCCTGTACTGGGTCT
CTCTGGTTAGACCAGATCTGAGCCTGGGAGCTCTCTGGCTAACTAGGGAACCCACTGCTTAAGCCTCAAT
AAAGCTTGCCTTGAGTGCTTCAAGTAGTGTGTGCCCGTCTGTTGTGTGACTCTGGTAACTAGAGATCCCT
CAGACCCTTTTAGTCAGTGTGGAAAATCTCTAGCAGTGGCGCCCGAACAGGGACTTGAAAGCGAAAGGGA
AACCAGAGGAGCTCTCTCGACGCAGGACTCGGCTTGCTGAAGCGCGCACGGCAAGAGGCGAGGGGCGGCG
ACTGGTGAGTACGCCAAAAATTTTGACTAGCGGAGGCTAGAAGGAGAGAGATGGGTGCGAGAGCGTCAGT
ATTAAGCGGGGGAGAATTAGATCGCGATGGGAAAAAATTCGGTTAAGGCCAGGGGGAAAGAAAAAATATA
AATTAAAACATATAGTATGGGCAAGCAGGGAGCTAGAACGATTCGCAGTTAATCCTGGCCTGTTAGAAAC
ATCAGAAGGCTGTAGACAAATACTGGGACAGCTACAACCATCCCTTCAGACAGGATCAGAAGAACTTAGA
TCATTATATAATACAGTAGCAACCCTCTATTGTGTGCATCAAAGGATAGAGATAAAAGACACCAAGGAAG
CTTTAGACAAGATAGAGGAAGAGCAAAACAAAAGTAAGACCACCGCACAGCAAGCGGCCGCTGATCTTCA
GACCTGGAGGAGGAGATATGAGGGACAATTGGAGAAGTGAATTATATAAATATAAAGTAGTAAAAATTGA
ACCATTAGGAGTAGCACCCACCAAGGCAAAGAGAAGAGTGGTGCAGAGAGAAAAAAGAGCAGTGGGAATA
GGAGCTTTGTTCCTTGGGTTCTTGGGAGCAGCAGGAAGCACTATGGGCGCAGCGTCAATGACGCTGACGG
TACAGGCCAGACAATTATTGTCTGGTATAGTGCAGCAGCAGAACAATTTGCTGAGGGCTATTGAGGCGCA
ACAGCATCTGTTGCAACTCACAGTCTGGGGCATCAAGCAGCTCCAGGCAAGAATCCTGGCTGTGGAAAGA
TACCTAAAGGATCAACAGCTCCTGGGGATTTGGGGTTGCTCTGGAAAACTCATTTGCACCACTGCTGTGC
CTTGGAATGCTAGTTGGAGTAATAAATCTCTGGAACAGATTTGGAATCACACGACCTGGATGGAGTGGGA
CAGAGAAATTAACAATTACACAAGCTTAATACACTCCTTAATTGAAGAATCGCAAAACCAGCAAGAAAAG
AATGAACAAGAATTATTGGAATTAGATAAATGGGCAAGTTTGTGGAATTGGTTTAACATAACAAATTGGC
TGTGGTATATAAAATTATTCATAATGATAGTAGGAGGCTTGGTAGGTTTAAGAATAGTTTTTGCTGTACT
TTCTATAGTGAATAGAGTTAGGCAGGGATATTCACCATTATCGTTTCAGACCCACCTCCCAACCCCGAGG
GGACCCGACAGGCCCGAAGGAATAGAAGAAGAAGGTGGAGAGAGAGACAGAGACAGATCCATTCGATTAG
TGAACGGATCGGCACTGCGTGCGCCAATTCTGCAGACAAATGGCAGTATTCATCCACAATTTTAAAAGAA
AAGGGGGGATTGGGGGGTACAGTGCAGGGGAAAGAATAGTAGACATAATAGCAACAGACATACAAACTAA
AGAATTACAAAAACAAATTACAAAAATTCAAAATTTTCGGGTTTATTACAGGGACAGCAGAGATCCAGTT
TGGTTAATTCTAGACAGTTATCAACAAGTTTGTACAAAAAAGCAGGCTTTAAAGGAACCAATTCAGTCGA
CTGGATCCCGAGTTTACTCCCTATCAGTGATAGAGAACGTATGTCGAGTTTACTCCCTATCAGTGATAGA
GAACGATGTCGAGTTTACTCCCTATCAGTGATAGAGAACGTATGTCGAGTTTACTCCCTATCAGTGATAG
AGAACGTATGTCGAGTTTACTCCCTATCAGTGATAGAGAACGTATGTCGAGTTTATCCCTATCAGTGATA
GAGAACGTATGTCGAGTTTACTCCCTATCAGTGATAGAGAACGTATGTCGAGGTAGGCGTGTACGGTGGG
AGGCCTATATAAGCAGAGCTCGTTTAGTGAACCGTCAGATCGCCACTAGTATGGACTACAAGGATGACGA
TGACAAGGACTACAAGGATGACGATGACAAGGACTACAAGGATGACGATGACAAGATGGCCTTGACTGAC
GGCGGCTGGTGCTTGCCGAAGCGCTTCGGGGCCGCGGGTGCGGACGCCAGCGACTCCAGAGCCTTTCCAG
CGCGGGAGCCCTCCACGCCGCCTGCCCCCATCTCTTCCTCGTCCTCCTCCTGCTCCCGGGGCGGAGAGCG
GGGCCCCGGCGGCGCCAGCAACTGCGGGACGCCTCAGCTCGACACGGAGGCGGCGGCCGGACCCCCGGCC
CGCTCGCTGCTGCTCAGTTCCTACGCTTCGCATCCCTTCGGGGCTCCCCACGGACCTTCGGCGCCTGGGG
TCGCGGGCCCCGGGGGCAACCTGTCGAGCTGGGAGGACTTGCTGCTGTTCACTGACCTCGACCAAGCCGC
GACCGCCAGCAAGCTGCTGTGGTCCAGCCGCGGCGCCAAGCTGAGCCCCTTCGCACCCGAGCAGCCGGAG
GAGATGTACCAGACCCTCGCCGCTCTCTCCAGCCAGGGTCCGGCCGCCTACGACGGCGCGCCCGGCGGCT
TCGTGCACTCTGCGGCCGCGGCGGCAGCAGCCGCGGCGGCGGCCAGCTCCCCGGTCTACGTGCCCACCAC
CCGCGTGGGTTCCATGCTGCCCGGCCTACCGTACCACCTGCAGGGGTCGGGCAGTGGGCCAGCCAACCAC
GCGGGCGGCGCGGGCGCGCACCCCGGCTGGCCTCAGGCCTCGGCCGACAGCCCTCCATACGGCAGCGGAG
GCGGCGCGGCTGGCGGCGGGGCCGCGGGGCCTGGCGGCGCTGGCTCAGCCGCGGCGCACGTCTCGGCGCG
CTTCCCCTACTCTCCCAGCCCGCCCATGGCCAACGGCGCCGCGCGGGAGCCGGGAGGCTACGCGGCGGCG
GGCAGTGGGGGCGCGGGAGGCGTGAGCGGCGGCGGCAGTAGCCTGGCGGCCATGGGCGGCCGCGAGCCCC
AGTACAGCTCGCTGTCGGCCGCGCGGCCGCTGAACGGGACGTACCACCACCACCACCACCACCACCACCA
CCATCCGAGCCCCTACTCGCCCTACGTGGGGGCGCCACTGACGCCTGCCTGGCCCGCCGGACCCTTCGAG
ACCCCGGTGCTGCACAGCCTGCAGAGCCGCGCCGGAGCCCCGCTCCCGGTGCCCCGGGGTCCCAGTGCAG
ACCTGCTGGAGGACCTGTCCGAGAGCCGCGAGTGCGTGAACTGCGGCTCCATCCAGACGCCGCTGTGGCG
GCGGGACGGCACCGGCCACTACCTGTGCAACGCCTGCGGGCTCTACAGCAAGATGAACGGCCTCAGCCGG
CCCCTCATCAAGCCGCAGAAGCGCGTGCCTTCATCACGGCGGCTTGGATTGTCCTGTGCCAACTGTCACA
CCACAACTACCACCTTATGGCGCAGAAACGCCGAGGGTGAACCCGTGTGCAATGCTTGTGGACTCTACAT
GAAACTCCATGGGGTGCCGCGACCGCTAGCGATGAAGAAAGAGGGAATTCAAACCAGGAAACGAAAACCT
AAGAACATAAATAAATCAAAGACTTGCTCTGGTAATAGCAATAATTCCATTCCCATGACTCCAACTTCCA
CCTCTTCTAACTCAGATGATTGCAGCAAAAATACTTCCCCCACAACACAACCTACAGCCTCAGGGGCGGG
TGCCCCGGTGATGACTGGTGCGGGAGAGAGCACCAATCCCGAGAACAGCGAGCTCAAGTATTCGGGTCAA
GATGGGCTCTACATAGGCGTCAGTCTCGCCTCGCCGGCCGAAGTCACGTCCTCCGTGCGACCGGATTCCT
GGTGCGCCCTGGCCCTGGCCGACACCTACCGCTACATCGACACCTACCGCTACATCGACACCTACCGCTA
CATCTAACAATTGGAAGACTAATGCGTTTTCGAGATATCTAGACCCAGCTTTCTTGTACAAAGTGGTTGA
TAACATCTCGAGCCATAAAGATGGTTAATTAACCCACCCAAGATCTGGCCTCCGCGCCGGGTTTTGGCGC
CTCCCGCGGGCGCCCCCCTCCTCACGGCGAGCGCTGCCACGTCAGACGAAGGGCGCAGCGAGCGTCCTGA
TCCTTCCGCCCGGACGCTCAGGACAGCGGCCCGCTGCTCATAAGACTCGGCCTTAGAACCCCAGTATCAG
CAGAAGGACATTTTAGGACGGGACTTGGGTGACTCTAGGGCACTGGTTTTCTTTCCAGAGAGCGGAACAG
GCGAGGAAAAGTAGTCCCTTCTCGGCGATTCTGCGGAGGGATCTCCGTGGGGCGGTGAACGCCGATGATT
ATATAAGGACGCGCCGGGTGTGGCACAGCTAGTTCCGTCGCAGCCGGGATTTGGGTCGCGGTTCTTGTTT
GTGGATCGCTGTGATCGTCACTTGGTGAGTAGCGGGCTGCTGGGCTGGCCGGGGCTTTCGTGGCCGCCGG
GCCGCTCGGTGGGACGGAAGCGTGTGGAGAGACCGCCAAGGGCTGTAGTCTGGGTCCGCGAGCAAGGTTG
CCCTGAACTGGGGGTTGGGGGGAGCGCAGCAAAATGGCGGCTGTTCCCGAGTCTTGAATGGAAGACGCTT
GTGAGGCGGGCTGTGAGGTCGTTGAAACAAGGTGGGGGGCATGGTGGGCGGCAAGAACCCAAGGTCTTGA
GGCCTTCGCTAATGCGGGAAAGCTCTTATTCGGGTGAGATGGGCTGGGGCACCATCTGGGGACCCTGACG
TGAAGTTTGTCACTGACTGGAGAACTCGGTTTGTCGTCTGTTGCGGGGGCGGCAGTTATGGCGGTGCCGT
TGGGCAGTGCACCCGTACCTTTGGGAGCGCGCGCCCTCGTCGTGTCGTGACGTCACCCGTTCTGTTGGCT
TATAATGCAGGGTGGGGCCACCTGCCGGTAGGTGTGCGGTAGGCTTTTCTCCGTCGCAGGACGCAGGGTT
CGGGCCTAGGGTAGGCTCTCCTGAATCGACAGGCGCCGGACCTCTGGTGAGGGGAGGGATAAGTGAGGCG
TCAGTTTCTTTGGTCGGTTTTATGTACCTATCTTCTTAAGTAGCTGAAGCTCCGGTTTTGAACTATGCGC
TCGGGGTTGGCGAGTGTGTTTTGTGAAGTTTTTTAGGCACCTTTTGAAATGTAATCATTTGGGTCAATAT
GTAATTTTCAGTGTTAGACTAGTAAATTGTCCGCTAAATTCTGGCCGTTTTTGGCTTTTTTGTTAGACGA
AGCTTGGTACCGAGCTCGGATCTCCACCCCGTACCGGTCCTGCAGTCGAATTCACCATGTCTAGACTGGA
CAAGAGCAAAGTCATAAACGGAGCTCTGGAATTACTCAATGGTGTCGGTATCGAAGGCCTGACGACAAGG
AAACTCGCTCAAAAGCTGGGAGTTGAGCAGCCTACCCTGTACTGGCACGTGAAGAACAAGCGGGCCCTGC
TCGATGCCCTGCCAATCGAGATGCTGGACAGGCATCATACCCACTTCTGCCCCCTGGAAGGCGAGTCATG
GCAAGACTTTCTGCGGAACAACGCCAAGTCATACCGCTGTGCTCTCCTCTCACATCGCGACGGGGCTAAA
GTGCATCTCGGCACCCGCCCAACAGAGAAACAGTACGAAACCCTGGAAAATCAGCTCGCGTTCCTGTGTC
AGCAAGGCTTCTCCCTGGAGAACGCACTGTACGCTCTGTCCGCCGTGGGCCACTTTACACTGGGCTGCGT
ATTGGAGGAACAGGAGCATCAAGTAGCAAAAGAGGAAAGAGAGACACCTACCACCGATTCTATGCCCCCA
CTTCTGAGACAAGCAATTGAGCTGTTCGACCGGCAGGGAGCCGAACCTGCCTTCCTTTTCGGCCTGGAAC
TAATCATATGTGGCCTGGAGAAACAGCTAAAGTGCGAAAGCGGCGGGCCGACCGACGCCCTTGACGATTT
TGACTTAGACATGCTCCCAGCCGATGCCCTTGACGACTTTGACCTTGATATGCTGCCTGCTGACGCTCTT
GACGATTTTGACCTTGACATGCTCCCCGGGTAACTAAGTAAGGATCCGCGGCCGCACTAGAGGAATTCCG
CCCCTCTCCCTCCCCCCCCCCTAACGTTACTGGCCGAAGCCGCTTGGAATAAGGCCGGTGTGTGTTTGTC
TATATGTTATTTTCCACCATATTGCCGTCTTTTGGCAATGTGAGGGCCCGGAAACCTGGCCCTGTCTTCT
TGACGAGCATTCCTAGGGGTCTTTCCCCTCTCGCCAAAGGAATGCAAGGTCTGTTGAATGTCGTGAAGGA
AGCAGTTCCTCTGGAAGCTTCTTGAAGACAAACAACGTCTGTAGCGACCCTTTGCAGGCAGCGGAACCCC
CCACCTGGCGACAGGTGCCTCTGCGGCCAAAAGCCACGTGTATAAGATACACCTGCAAAGGCGGCACAAC
CCCAGTGCCACGTTGTGAGTTGGATAGTTGTGGAAAGAGTCAAATGGCTCTCCTCAAGCGTAGTCAACAA
GGGGCTGAAGGATGCCCAGAAGGTACCCCATTGTATGGGAATCTGATCTGGGGCCTCGGTGCACATGCTT
TACATGTGTTTAGTCGAGGTTAAAAAAACGTCTAGGCCCCCCGAACCACGGGGACGTGGTTTTCCTTTGA
AAAACACGATGATAAGCTTACCGGTCCACCATGATTGAACAAGATGGATTGCACGCAGGTTCTCCGGCCG
CTTGGGTGGAGAGGCTATTCGGCTATGACTGGGCACAACAGACAATCGGCTGCTCTGATGCCGCCGTGTT
CCGGCTGTCAGCGCAGGGGCGCCCGGTTCTTTTTGTCAAGACCGACCTGTCCGGTGCCCTGAATGAACTG
CAAGACGAGGCAGCGCGGCTATCGTGGCTGGCCACGACGGGCGTTCCTTGCGCAGCTGTGCTCGACGTTG
TCACTGAAGCGGGAAGGGACTGGCTGCTATTGGGCGAAGTGCCGGGGCAGGATCTCCTGTCATCTCACCT
TGCTCCTGCCGAGAAAGTATCCATCATGGCTGATGCAATGCGGCGGCTGCATACGCTTGATCCGGCTACC
TGCCCATTCGACCACCAAGCGAAACATCGCATCGAGCGAGCACGTACTCGGATGGAAGCCGGTCTTGTCG
ATCAGGATGATCTGGACGAAGAGCATCAGGGGCTCGCGCCAGCCGAACTGTTCGCCAGGCTCAAGGCGAG
CATGCCCGACGGCGAGGATCTCGTCGTGACCCATGGCGATGCCTGCTTGCCGAATATCATGGTGGAAAAT
GGCCGCTTTTCTGGATTCATCGACTGTGGCCGGCTGGGTGTGGCGGACCGCTATCAGGACATAGCGTTGG
CTACCCGTGATATTGCTGAAGAGCTTGGCGGCGAATGGGCTGACCGCTTCCTCGTGCTTTACGGTATCGC
CGCTCCCGATTCGCAGCGCATCGCCTTCTATCGCCTTCTTGACGAGTTCTTCTGATGTACAAGTAAAGCG
GCCGCGACTCTAGATCATAATCAGCCATACCACATTTGTAGAGGTTTTACTTGCTTTAAAAAACCTCCCA
CACCTCCCCCTGAACCTGAAACATAAAATGAATGCAATTGTTGTTGTTTAGTCCCTCCCAATTCGATATC
AAGCTTATCGATAATCAACCTCTGGATTACAAAATTTGTGAAAGATTGACTGGTATTCTTAACTATGTTG
CTCCTTTTACGCTATGTGGATACGCTGCTTTAATGCCTTTGTATCATGCTATTGCTTCCCGTATGGCTTT
CATTTTCTCCTCCTTGTATAAATCCTGGTTGCTGTCTCTTTATGAGGAGTTGTGGCCCGTTGTCAGGCAA
CGTGGCGTGGTGTGCACTGTGTTTGCTGACGCAACCCCCACTGGTTGGGGCATTGCCACCACCTGTCAGC
TCCTTTCCGGGACTTTCGCTTTCCCCCTCCCTATTGCCACGGCGGAACTCATCGCCGCCTGCCTTGCCCG
CTGCTGGACAGGGGCTCGGCTGTTGGGCACTGACAATTCCGTGGTGTTGTCGGGGAAATCATCGTCCTTT
CCTTGGCTGCTCGCCTGTGTTGCCACCTGGATTCTGCGCGGGACGTCCTTCTGCTACGTCCCTTCGGCCC
TCAATCCAGCGGACCTTCCTTCCCGCGGCCTGCTGCCGGCTCTGCGGCCTCTTCCGCGTCTTCGCCTTCG
CCCTCAGACGAGTCGGATCTCCCTTTGGGCCGCCTCCCCGCATCGATACCGTCGACCTCGATCGAGACCT
AGAAAAACATGGAGCAATCACAAGTAGCAATACAGCAGCTACCAATGCTGATTGTGCCTGGCTAGAAGCA
CAAGAGGAGGAGGAGGTGGGTTTTCCAGTCACACCTCAGGTACCTTTAAGACCAATGACTTACAAGGCAG
CTGTAGATCTTAGCCACTTTTTAAAAGAAAAGGGGGGACTGGAAGGGCTAATTCACTCCCAACGAAGACA
AGATATCCTTGATCTGTGGATCTACCACACACAAGGCTACTTCCCTGATTGGCAGAACTACACACCAGGG
CCAGGGATCAGATATCCACTGACCTTTGGATGGTGCTACAAGCTAGTACCAGTTGAGCAAGAGAAGGTAG
AAGAAGCCAATGAAGGAGAGAACACCCGCTTGTTACACCCTGTGAGCCTGCATGGGATGGATGACCCGGA
GAGAGAAGTATTAGAGTGGAGGTTTGACAGCCGCCTAGCATTTCATCACATGGCCCGAGAGCTGCATCCG
GACTGTACTGGGTCTCTCTGGTTAGACCAGATCTGAGCCTGGGAGCTCTCTGGCTAACTAGGGAACCCAC
TGCTTAAGCCTCAATAAAGCTTGCCTTGAGTGCTTCAAGTAGTGTGTGCCCGTCTGTTGTGTGACTCTGG
TAACTAGAGATCCCTCAGACCCTTTTAGTCAGTGTGGAAAATCTCTAGCAGGGCCCGTTTAAACCCGCTG
ATCAGCCTCGACTGTGCCTTCTAGTTGCCAGCCATCTGTTGTTTGCCCCTCCCCCGTGCCTTCCTTGACC
CTGGAAGGTGCCACTCCCACTGTCCTTTCCTAATAAAATGAGGAAATTGCATCGCATTGTCTGAGTAGGT
GTCATTCTATTCTGGGGGGTGGGGTGGGGCAGGACAGCAAGGGGGAGGATTGGGAAGACAATAGCAGGCA
TGCTGGGGATGCGGTGGGCTCTATGGCTTCTGAGGCGGAAAGAACCAGCTGGGGCTCTAGGGGGTATCCC
C
[124 nt withheld, positions 10222-10345]
C
[91 nt withheld, positions 10347-10437]
A
[49 nt withheld, positions 10439-10487]
CCTTTGACGTTGGAGTCCACGTTCTTT
[37 nt withheld, positions 10515-10551]
ACCCTATCTCGGTCTATTCTTTTGATTTATAAGGGATTTTGCCGATTTCGGCCTATTGGTTAAAAAATGA
GCTGATTTAACAAAAATTTAACGCGAATTAATTCTGTGGAATGTGTGTCAGTTAGGGTGTGGAAAGTCCC
CAGGCTCCCCAGCAGGCAGAAGTATGCAAAGCATGCATCTCAATTAGTCAGCAACCAGGTGTGGAAAGTC
CCCAGGCTCCCCAGCAGGCAGAAGTATGCAAAGCATGCATCTCAATTAGTCAGCAACCATAGTCCCGCCC
CTAACTCCGCCCATCCCGCCCCTAACTCCGCCCAGTTCCGCCCATTCTCCGCCCCATGGCTGACTAATTT
TTTTTATTTATGCAGAGGCCGAGGCCGCCTCTGCCTCTGAGCTATTCCAGAAGTAGTGAGGAGGCTTTTT
TGGAGGCCTAGGCTTTTGCAAAAAGCTCCCGGGAGCTTGTATATCCATTTTCGGATCTGATCAGCACGTG
TTGACAATTAATCATCGGCATAGTATATCGGCATAGTATAATACGACAAGGTGAGGAACTAAACCATGGC
CAAGTTGACCAGTGCCGTTCCGGTGCTCACCGCGCGCGACGTCGCCGGAGCGGTCGAGTTCTGGACCGAC
CGGCTCGGGTTCTCCCGGGACTTCGTGGAGGACGACTTCGCCGGTGTGGTCCGGGACGACGTGACCCTGT
TCATCAGCGCGGTCCAGGACCAGGTGGTGCCGGACAACACCCTGGCCTGGGTGTGGGTGCGCGGCCTGGA
CGAGCTGTACGCCGAGTGGTCGGAGGTCGTGTCCACGAACTTCCGGGACGCCTCCGGGCCGGCCATGACC
GAGATCGGCGAGCAGCCGTGGGGGCGGGAGTTCGCCCTGCGCGACCCGGCCGGCAACTGCGTGCACTTCG
TGGCCGAGGAGCAGGACTGACACGTGCTACGAGATTTCGATTCCACCGCCGCCTTCTATGAAAGGTTGGG
CTTCGGAATCGTTTTCCGGGACGCCGGCTGGATGATCCTCCAGCGCGGGGATCTCATGCTGGAGTTCTTC
GCCCACCCCAACTTGTTTATTGCAGCTTATAATGGTTACAAATAAAGCAATAGCATCACAAATTTCACAA
ATAAAGCATTTTTTTCACTGCATTCTAGTTGTGGTTTGTCCAAACTCATCAATGTATCTTATCATGTCTG
TATACCGTCGACCTCTAGCTAGAGCTTGGCGTAATCATGGTCATAGCTGTTTCCTGTGTGAAATTGTTAT
CCGCTCACAATTCCACACAACATACGAGCCGGAAGCATAAAGTGTAAAGCCTGGGGTGCCTAATGAGTGA
GCTAACTCACATTAATTGCGTTGCGCTCACTGCCCGCTTTCCAGTCGGGAAACCTGTCGTGCCAGCTGCA
TTAATGAATCGGCCAACGCGCGGGGAGAGGCGGTTTGCGTATTGGGCGCTCTTCCGCTTCCTCGCTCACT
GACTCGCTGCGCTCGGTCGTTCGGCTGCGGCGAGCGGTATCAGCTCACTCAAAGGCGGTAATACGGTTAT
CCACAGAATCAGGGGATAACGCAGGAAAGAACATGTGAGCAAAAGGCCAGCAAAAGGCCAGGAACCGTAA
AAAGGCCGCGTTGCTGGCGTTTTTCCATAGGCTCCGCCCCCCTGACGAGCATCACAAAAATCGACGCTCA
AGTCAGAGGTGGCGAAACCCGACAGGACTATAAAGATACCAGGCGTTTCCCCCTGGAAGCTCCCTCGTGC
GCTCTCCTGTTCCGACCCTGCCGCTTACCGGATACCTGTCCGCCTTTCTCCCTTCGGGAAGCGTGGCGCT
TTCTCATAGCTCACGCTGTAGGTATCTCAGTTCGGTGTAGGTCGTTCGCTCCAAGCTGGGCTGTGTGCAC
GAACCCCCCGTTCAGCCCGACCGCTGCGCCTTATCCGGTAACTATCGTCTTGAGTCCAACCCGGTAAGAC
ACGACTTATCGCCACTGGCAGCAGCCACTGGTAACAGGATTAGCAGAGCGAGGTATGTAGGCGGTGCTAC
AGAGTTCTTGAAGTGGTGGCCTAACTACGGCTACACTAGAAGAACAGTATTTGGTATCTGCGCTCTGCTG
AAGCCAGTTACCTTCGGAAAAAGAGTTGGTAGCTCTTGATCCGGCAAACAAACCACCGCTGGTAGCGGTG
GTTTTTTTGTTTGCAAGCAGCAGATTACGCGCAGAAAAAAAGGATCTCAAGAAGATCCTTTGATCTTTTC
TACGGGGTCTGACGCTCAGTGGAACGAAAACTCACGTTAAGGGATTTTGGTCATGAGATTATCAAAAAGG
ATCTTCACCTAGATCCTTTTAAATTAAAAATGAAGTTTTAAATCAATCTAAAGTATATATGAGTAAACTT
GGTCTGACAGTTACCAATGCTTAATCAGTGAGGCACCTATCTCAGCGATCTGTCTATTTCGTTCATCCAT
AGTTGCCTGACTCCCCGTCGTGTAGATAACTACGATACGGGAGGGCTTACCATCTGGCCCCAGTGCTGCA
ATGATACCGCGAGACCCACGCTCACCGGCTCCAGATTTATCAGCAATAAACCAGCCAGCCGGAAGGGCCG
AGCGCAGAAGTGGTCCTGCAACTTTATCCGCCTCCATCCAGTCTATTAATTGTTGCCGGGAAGCTAGAGT
AAGTAGTTCGCCAGTTAATAGTTTGCGCAACGTTGTTGCCATTGCTACAGGCATCGTGGTGTCACGCTCG
TCGTTTGGTATGGCTTCATTCAGCTCCGGTTCCCAACGATCAAGGCGAGTTACATGATCCCCCATGTTGT
GCAAAAAAGCGGTTAGCTCCTTCGGTCCTCCGATCGTTGTCAGAAGTAAGTTGGCCGCAGTGTTATCACT
CATGGTTATGGCAGCACTGCATAATTCTCTTACTGTCATGCCATCCGTAAGATGCTTTTCTGTGACTGGT
GAGTACTCAACCAAGTCATTCTGAGAATAGTGTATGCGGCGACCGAGTTGCTCTTGCCCGGCGTCAATAC
GGGATAATACCGCGCCACATAGCAGAACTTTAAAAGTGCTCATCATTGGAAAACGTTCTTCGGGGCGAAA
ACTCTCAAGGATCTTACCGCTGTTGAGATCCAGTTCGATGTAACCCACTCGTGCACCCAACTGATCTTCA
GCATCTTTTACTTTCACCAGCGTTTCTGGGTGAGCAAAAACAGGAAGGCAAAATGCCGCAAAAAAGGGAA
TAAGGGCGACACGGAAATGTTGAATACTCATACTCTTCCTTTTTCAATATTATTGAAGCATTTATCAGGG
TTATTGTCTCATGAGCGGATACATATTTGAATGTATTTAGAAAAATAAACAAATAGGGGTTCCGCGCACA
TTTCCCCGAAAAGTGCCACCTGAC
