>Addgene plasmid #72617 | pSLIKneo 3XFLAG-S37A-GATA6-3XAU1_RNAi resistant | addgene partial sequence | sequence record 138342 | pCEP-fwd 5'-AGAGCTCGTTTAGTGAACCG-3'
GTATGGACTACAAGGATGACGATGACAAGGACTACAAGGATGACGATGACAAGGACTACAAGGATGACGA
TGACAAGATGGCCTTGACTGACGGCGGCTGGTGCTTGCCGAAGCGCTTCGGGGCCGCGGGTGCGGACGCC
AGCGACTCCAGAGCCTTTCCAGCGCGGGAGCCCTCCACGCCGCCTGCCCCCATCTCTTCCTCGTCCTCCT
CCTGCTCCCGGGGCGGAGAGCGGGGCCCCGGCGGCGCCAGCAACTGCGGGACGCCTCAGCTCGACACGGA
GGCGGCGGCCGGACCCCCGGCCCGCTCGCTGCTGCTCAGTTCCTACGCTTCGCATCCCTTCGGGGCTCCC
CACGGACCTTCGGCGCCTGGGGTCGCGGGCCCCGGGGGCAACCTGTCGAGCTGGGAGGACTTGCTGCTGT
TCACTGACCTCGACCAAGCCGCGACCGCCAGCAAGCTGCTGTGGTCCAGCCGCGGCGCCAAGCTGAGCCC
CTTCGCACCCGAGCAGCCGGAGGAGATGTACCAGACCCTCGCCGCTCTCTCCAGCCAGGGTCCGGCCGCC
TACGACGGCGCGCCCGGCGGCTTCGTGCACTCTGCGGCCGCGGCGGCAGCAGCCGCGGCGGCGGCCAGCT
CCCCGGTCTACGTGCCCACCACCCGCGTGGGTTCCATGCTGCCCGGCCTACCGTACCACCTGCAGGGGTC
GGGCAGTGGGCCAGCCAACCACGCGGGCGGCGCGGGCGCGCACCCCGGCTGGCCTCAGGCCTCGGCCGAC
AGCCCTCCATACGGCAGCGGAGGCGGCGCGGCTGGCGGCGGGGCCGCGGGGCCTGGCGGCGCTGGCTCAG
CCGCGGCGCACGTCTCGGCGCGCTTCCCCTACTCTCCCAGCCCGCCCATGG
