>Addgene plasmid #72617 | pSLIKneo 3XFLAG-S37A-GATA6-3XAU1_RNAi resistant | addgene partial sequence | sequence record 138347 | hUBCpro-R 5'-CTAAGGCCGAGTCTTATGAGCAG-3'
CTGAGCGTCCGGGCGGAAGGATCAGGACGCTCGCTGCGCCCTTCGTCTGACGTGGCAGCGCTCGCCGTGA
GGAGGGGGGCGCCCGCGGGAGGCGCCAAAACCCGGCGCGGAGGCCAGATCTTGGGTGGGTTAATTAACCA
TCTTTATGGCTCGAGATGTTATCAACCACTTTGTACAAGAAAGCTGGGTCTAGATATCTCGAAAACGCAT
TAGTCTTCCAATTGTTAGATGTAGCGGTAGGTGTCGATGTAGCGGTAGGTGTCGATGTAGCGGTAGGTGT
CGGCCAGGGCCAGGGCGCACCAGGAATCCGGTCGCACGGAGGACGTGACTTCGGCCGGCGAGGCGAGACT
GACGCCTATGTAGAGCCCATCTTGACCCGAATACTTGAGCTCGCTGTTCTCGGGATTGGTGCTCTCTCCC
GCACCAGTCATCACCGGGGCACCCGCCCCTGAGGCTGTAGGTTGTGTTGTGGGGGAAGTATTTTTGCTGC
AATCATCTGAGTTAGAAGAGGTGGAAGTTGGAGTCATGGGAATGGAATTATTGCTATTACCAGAGCAAGT
CTTTGATTTATTTATGTTCTTAGGTTTTCGTTTCCTGGTTTGAATTCCCTCTTTCTTCATCGCTAGCGGT
CGCGGCACCCCATGGAGTTTCATGTAGAGTCCACAAGCATTGCACACGGGTTCACCCTCGGCGTTTCTGC
GCCATAAGGTGGTAGTTGTGGTGTGACAGTTGGCACAGGACAATCCAAGCCGCCGTGATGAAGGCACGCG
CTTCTGCGGCTTGATGAGGGGCCGGCTGAGGCCGTTCATCTTGCTGTAGAGCCCGCAGGCGTTGCACAGG
TAGTGGCCGGTGCCGTCCCGCCGCCACAGCGGCGTCTGGATGGAGCCGCA
